Addgene plasmid #17719: pRS306Sup35R1+6
Depositing lab: Susan Lindquist. Depositing organization: Whitehead Institute for Biomedical Research. Publication: Probing the role of PrP repeats in conformational conversion and amyloid assembly of chimeric yeast prions. Dong J, Bloom JD, Goncharov V, Chattopadhyay M, Millhauser GL, Lynn DG, Scheibel T, Lindquist S. J Biol Chem. 2007 Nov 23. 282(47):34204-12. 10.1074/jbc.M704952200 PubMed 17893150.
Backbone
  Vector backbone: pRS306
  Backbone size w/o insert (bp): 4300
  Vector type: Yeast Expression
  Selectable markers: URA3
Growth in bacteria
  Bacterial resistance: Ampicillin, 100 μg/mL
  Growth temperature: 37°C
  Growth strain: DH5alpha
  Copy number: High Copy
Gene/Insert
  Gene/Insert name: Sup35R1+6 (alt name: sup35)
  Species: S. cerevisiae (budding yeast)
  Insert size (bp): 3600
  Entrez Gene: SUP35 (a.k.a. YDR172W, GST1, PNM2, SAL3, SUF12, SUP2, SUP36)
  Cloning method: Restriction Enzyme; 5′ cloning site ClaI (unknown if destroyed); 3′ cloning site SacI (unknown if destroyed)
  Sequencing primers: 5′ n/a
Terms and licenses: Academic/Nonprofit Terms; Industry Terms: Not Available to Industry
How to cite: pRS306Sup35R1+6 was a gift from Susan Lindquist (Addgene plasmid # 17719 ; http://n2t.net/addgene:17719 ; RRID:Addgene_17719)
