[The description below was written by a language model from this plasmid's Addgene catalogue record and pLannotate feature annotations shown in this document.]
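Description:
pRS306Sup35R1+6 is a yeast vector built on pRS306, carrying a roughly 3.6 kb Saccharomyces cerevisiae SUP35 fragment cloned between the ClaI and SacI sites. The feature table shows no yeast replication origin or centromere (no 2μ ori or CEN/ARS), consistent with pRS306 being an integrating vector that must recombine into the genome to be maintained. Yeast selection is through URA3, driven by its own promoter. This marker complements uracil auxotrophy and can be counterselected with 5-fluoroorotic acid, which makes pop-in/pop-out gene replacement possible. In E. coli the plasmid replicates from a high-copy ColE1/pUC-type origin and is selected with ampicillin via β-lactamase. An f1 origin, lacZα remnants and flanking T3 and T7 promoters come from the backbone's cloning region.

The insert contains the SUP35 coding sequence, which encodes the translation termination factor eRF3, whose prion form underlies the yeast [PSI+] state. About 580 bp of unannotated sequence lies upstream of the coding sequence, and beyond that is a fragment of the HSP42 coding sequence. This suggests that the insert is a genomic segment and that expression may rely on native SUP35 upstream sequence, but no promoter is annotated or stated in the record. The "R1+6" designation and the associated publication on PrP repeats in chimeric yeast prions point to a Sup35 variant with an altered oligopeptide repeat region. The record does not spell out the modification, and the annotation simply labels the reading frame as SUP35. The construct appears suited to placing this variant in the yeast genome to study how repeat composition affects prion conversion and amyloid assembly.
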