Features (pLannotate 1.2.2; 18 found; start..end, strand, type, name):
     96..200     +  promoter       AmpR promoter: bla
    201..1061    +  CDS            AmpR: β-lactamase; bla; confers resistance to ampicillin, carbenicillin, and related antibiotics
   1232..1820    +  rep_origin     ori: high-copy-number ColE1/pMB1/pBR322/pUC origin of replication
   2003..2095    +  CDS            lacI (fragment): lac repressor; lacI; The lac repressor binds to the lac operator to inhibit transcription in E. coli. This inhibition can be relieved by adding lactose or isopropyl-β-D-thiogalactopyranoside (IPTG).
   2108..2129    +  protein_bind   CAP binding site: CAP binding activates transcription in the presence of cAMP. E. coli catabolite activator protein
   2144..2174    +  promoter       lac promoter: promoter for the E. coli lac operon
   2182..2198    +  protein_bind   lac operator: The lac repressor binds to the lac operator to inhibit transcription in E. coli. This inhibition can be relieved by adding lactose or isopropyl-β-D-thiogalactopyranoside (IPTG). lac repressor encoded by lacI
   2243..2261    +  promoter       T3 promoter: promoter for bacteriophage T3 RNA polymerase
   2320..3102    +  CDS            HSP42 (fragment): HSP42_YEAST - Experimental evidence at protein level: Swiss-Prot protein existence level 1. From Saccharomyces cerevisiae (strain ATCC 204508 / S288c) (Baker's yeast).
   3687..5780    +  CDS            SUP35: ERF3_YEAST - Also known as GST1, PNM2, SAL3, SUF12, SUP2. Experimental evidence at protein level: Swiss-Prot protein existence level 1. Involved in translation termination. Stimulates the activity of ERF1. Binds guanine nucleotides. Recruited by polyadenylate-binding protein PAB1 to poly(A)-tails of mRNAs. Interaction with PAB1 is also required for regulation of normal mRNA decay through translation termination-coupled poly(A) shortening. From Saccharomyces cerevisiae (strain ATCC 204508 / S288c) (Baker's yeast).
   5798..5816    -  promoter       T7 promoter: promoter for bacteriophage T7 RNA polymerase
   5819..5976    +  CDS            lacZα (fragment): LacZα fragment of β-galactosidase; lacZ fragment
   5984..6439    +  rep_origin     f1 ori (sequence partly withheld): f1 bacteriophage origin of replication; arrow indicates direction of (+) strand synthesis
   6440..6491    -  misc_feature   bom (fragment): basis of mobility region from pBR322
   6570..7373    -  CDS            URA3: orotidine-5'-phosphate decarboxylase, required for uracil biosynthesis; S. cerevisiae URA3; yeast auxotrophic marker, counterselectable with 5-fluoroorotic acid (5-FOA)
   7374..7589    -  promoter       URA3 promoter: S. cerevisiae URA3
   7604..7653    -  misc_feature   bom (fragment): basis of mobility region from pBR322
   7755..1       -  CDS            rop (fragment) (across the origin): Rop protein, which maintains plasmids at low copy number; rop
>Addgene plasmid #17719 | pRS306Sup35R1+6 | depositor full sequence | sequence record 8710 | Author sequence
GACGAAAGGGCCTCGTGATACGCCTATTTTTATAGGTTAATGTCATGATAATAATGGTTTCTTAGACGTC
AGGTGGCACTTTTCGGGGAAATGTGCGCGGAACCCCTATTTGTTTATTTTTCTAAATACATTCAAATATG
TATCCGCTCATGAGACAATAACCCTGATAAATGCTTCAATAATATTGAAAAAGGAAGAGTATGAGTATTC
AACATTTCCGTGTCGCCCTTATTCCCTTTTTTGCGGCATTTTGCCTTCCTGTTTTTGCTCACCCAGAAAC
GCTGGTGAAAGTAAAAGATGCTGAAGATCAGTTGGGTGCACGAGTGGGTTACATCGAACTGGATCTCAAC
AGCGGTAAGATCCTTGAGAGTTTTCGCCCCGAAGAACGTTTTCCAATGATGAGCACTTTTAAAGTTCTGC
TATGTGGCGCGGTATTATCCCGTATTGACGCCGGGCAAGAGCAACTCGGTCGCCGCATACACTATTCTCA
GAATGACTTGGTTGAGTACTCACCAGTCACAGAAAAGCATCTTACGGATGGCATGACAGTAAGAGAATTA
TGCAGTGCTGCCATAACCATGAGTGATAACACTGCGGCCAACTTACTTCTGACAACGATCGGAGGACCGA
AGGAGCTAACCGCTTTTTTGCACAACATGGGGGATCATGTAACTCGCCTTGATCGTTGGGAACCGGAGCT
GAATGAAGCCATACCAAACGACGAGCGTGACACCACGATGCCTGTAGCAATGGCAACAACGTTGCGCAAA
CTATTAACTGGCGAACTACTTACTCTAGCTTCCCGGCAACAATTAATAGACTGGATGGAGGCGGATAAAG
TTGCAGGACCACTTCTGCGCTCGGCCCTTCCGGCTGGCTGGTTTATTGCTGATAAATCTGGAGCCGGTGA
GCGTGGGTCTCGCGGTATCATTGCAGCACTGGGGCCAGATGGTAAGCCCTCCCGTATCGTAGTTATCTAC
ACGACGGGGAGTCAGGCAACTATGGATGAACGAAATAGACAGATCGCTGAGATAGGTGCCTCACTGATTA
AGCATTGGTAACTGTCAGACCAAGTTTACTCATATATACTTTAGATTGATTTAAAACTTCATTTTTAATT
TAAAAGGATCTAGGTGAAGATCCTTTTTGATAATCTCATGACCAAAATCCCTTAACGTGAGTTTTCGTTC
CACTGAGCGTCAGACCCCGTAGAAAAGATCAAAGGATCTTCTTGAGATCCTTTTTTTCTGCGCGTAATCT
GCTGCTTGCAAACAAAAAAACCACCGCTACCAGCGGTGGTTTGTTTGCCGGATCAAGAGCTACCAACTCT
TTTTCCGAAGGTAACTGGCTTCAGCAGAGCGCAGATACCAAATACTGTCCTTCTAGTGTAGCCGTAGTTA
GGCCACCACTTCAAGAACTCTGTAGCACCGCCTACATACCTCGCTCTGCTAATCCTGTTACCAGTGGCTG
CTGCCAGTGGCGATAAGTCGTGTCTTACCGGGTTGGACTCAAGACGATAGTTACCGGATAAGGCGCAGCG
GTCGGGCTGAACGGGGGGTTCGTGCACACAGCCCAGCTTGGAGCGAACGACCTACACCGAACTGAGATAC
CTACAGCGTGAGCTATGAGAAAGCGCCACGCTTCCCGAAGGGAGAAAGGCGGACAGGTATCCGGTAAGCG
GCAGGGTCGGAACAGGAGAGCGCACGAGGGAGCTTCCAGGGGGAAACGCCTGGTATCTTTATAGTCCTGT
CGGGTTTCGCCACCTCTGACTTGAGCGTCGATTTTTGTGATGCTCGTCAGGGGGGCGGAGCCTATGGAAA
AACGCCAGCAACGCGGCCTTTTTACGGTTCCTGGCCTTTTGCTGGCCTTTTGCTCACATGTTCTTTCCTG
CGTTATCCCCTGATTCTGTGGATAACCGTATTACCGCCTTTGAGTGAGCTGATACCGCTCGCCGCAGCCG
AACGACCGAGCGCAGCGAGTCAGTGAGCGAGGAAGCGGAAGAGCGCCCAATACGCAAACCGCCTCTCCCC
GCGCGTTGGCCGATTCATTAATGCAGCTGGCACGACAGGTTTCCCGACTGGAAAGCGGGCAGTGAGCGCA
ACGCAATTAATGTGAGTTACCTCACTCATTAGGCACCCCAGGCTTTACACTTTATGCTTCCGGCTCGTAT
GTTGTGTGGAATTGTGAGCGGATAACAATTTCACACAGGAAACAGCTATGACCATGATTACGCCAAGCTC
GGAATTAACCCTCACTAAAGGGAACAAAAGCTGGGTACCGGGCCCCCCCTCGAGGTCGACGGTATCGATA
AGCTTGATATCGAATTCCTCGAGAAGATATCCATCATATTACCATTGTAATACTGCCAGGAATAATAGGA
CCAACCAACAGGCAAACAGTTTAAACGACTTATTAACCGCGTTAATAGGTGTTCCACCATATGAAGGCAC
TGAACCAGAAATTGAAGCAAATACCGAACAGGAGGGCGAAAAGGGAGAAGAAAAGGATAAGAAGGATAAG
TCTGAAGCACCCAAAGAGGAAGCTGGCGAAACCAACAAAGAAAAACCTTTGAATCAGCTGGAGGAATCGT
CGAGACCACCATTAGCCAAAAAATCTTCATCGTTCGCTCACCTACAAGCGCCTTCCCCAATACCTGACCC
GTTACAAGTATCCAAGCCTGAAACGAGAATGGACTTACCATTTTCACCAGAAGTGAATGTCTATGATACC
GAGGACACTTACGTAGTTGTTCTTGCGTTACCAGGTGCTAACTCTAGGGCTTTCCACATTGATTACCATC
CATCTTCTCATGAGATGCTCATCAAGGGTAAGATCGAAGACAGAGTGGGCATTGATGAAAAATTCTTGAA
GATCACGGAACTAAAATATGGTGCGTTTGAGAGAACCGTTAAATTCCCCGTGCTGCCACGCATTAAGGAC
GAAGAAATTAAAGCTACTTACAACAACGGTCTACTACAAATTAAGGTGCCTAAAATTGTCAATGACACTG
AAAAGCCGAAGCCAAAAAAGAGGATCGCCATTGAGGAAATACCCGACGAAGAATTGGAGTTTGAAGAAAA
TCCCAACCCTACGGTAGAAAATTGAATATCGTATCTGTTTATACACACATACATACATTTATATTTATAA
TAAGCGTTAAAATTTCGGCAGAATATCTGTCAACCACACAAAAATCATACAACGAATGGTATATGCTTCA
TTTCTTTGTTTCGCATTAGCTGCGCTATTTGACTCAAATTATTATTTTTTACTAAGACGACGCGTCACAG
TGTTCGAGTCTGTGTCATTTCTTTTGTAATTCTCTTAAACCACTTCATAAAGTTGTGAAGTTCATAGCAA
AATTCTTCCGCAAAAAGATGAATCTTAGTTCTCAGCCCACCAAAAGAGGTACATGCTAAGATCATACAGA
AGTTATTGTCACTTCTTACCTTGCTCTTAAATGTACATTACAACCGGGTATTATATCTTACATCATCGTA
TAATATGATCTTTCTTTATGGAGAAAATTTTTTTTTCACTCGACCAAAGCTCCCATTGCTTCTGAAGAGT
GTAGTGTATATTGGTACATCTTCTCTTGAAAGACTCCATTGTACTGTAACAAAAAGCGGTTTCTTCATCG
ACTTGCTCGGAATAACATCTATATCTGCCCACTAGCAACAGGATCCATGTCGGATTCAAACCAAGGCAAC
AATCAGCAAAACTACCAGCAATACAGCCAGAACGGTAACCAACAACAAGGTAACAACAGATACCAAGGTT
ATCAAGCTTACAATGCTCAAGCCCAACCTGCAGGTGGGTACTACCAAAATTACCAAGGTTATTCCGGATA
TCCACAAGGTGGAGGTACTTGGGGTCAACCCCATGGAGGAGGTTGGGGTCAACCCCATGGAGGAGGTTGG
GGTCAACCCCATGGAGGAGGTTGGGGTCAACCCCATGGAGGAGGTTGGGGTCAACCCCATGGAGGTGGTT
GGGGTCAACCACAAGGCGGCCGTGGAAATTACAAAAACTTCAACTACAATAACAATTTGCAAGGATATCA
AGCTGGTTTCCAACCACAGTCTCAAGGTATGTCTTTGAACGACTTTCAAAAGCAACAAAAGCAGGCCGCT
CCCAAACCAAAGAAGACTTTGAAGCTTGTCTCCAGTTCCGGTATCAAGTTGGCCAATGCTACCAAGAAGG
TTGGCACAAAACCTGCCGAATCTGATAAGAAAGAGGAAGAGAAGTCTGCTGAAACCAAAGAACCAACTAA
AGAGCCAACAAAGGTCGAAGAACCAGTTAAAAAGGAGGAGAAACCAGTCCAGACTGAAGAAAAGACGGAG
GAAAAATCGGAACTTCCAAAGGTAGAAGACCTTAAAATCTCTGAATCAACACATAATACCAACAATGCCA
ATGTTACCAGTGCTGATGCCTTGATCAAGGAACAGGAAGAAGAAGTGGATGACGAAGTTGTTAACGATCC
GCGGATGTTTGGTGGTAAAGATCACGTTTCTTTAATTTTCATGGGTCATGTTGATGCCGGTAAATCTACT
ATGGGTGGTAATCTACTATACTTGACTGGCTCTGTGGATAAGAGAACTATTGAGAAATATGAAAGAGAAG
CCAAGGATGCAGGCAGACAAGGTTGGTACTTGTCATGGGTCATGGATACCAACAAAGAAGAAAGAAATGA
TGGTAAGACTATCGAAGTTGGTAAGGCCTACTTTGAAACTGAAAAAAGGCGTTATACCATATTGGATGCT
CCTGGTCATAAAATGTACGTTTCCGAGATGATCGGTGGTGCTTCTCAAGCTGATGTTGGTGTTTTGGTCA
TTTCCGCCAGAAAGGGTGAGTACGAAACCGGTTTTGAGAGAGGTGGTCAAACTCGTGAACACGCCCTATT
GGCCAAGACCCAAGGTGTTAATAAGATGGTTGTCGTCGTAAATAAGATGGATGACCCAACCGTTAACTGG
TCTAAGGAACGTTACGACCAATGTGTGAGTAATGTCAGCAATTTCTTGAGAGCAATTGGTTACAACATTA
AGACAGACGTTGTATTTATGCCAGTATCCGGCTACAGTGGTGCAAATTTGAAAGATCACGTAGATCCAAA
AGAATGCCCATGGTACACCGGCCCAACTCTGTTAGAATATCTGGATACAATGAACCACGTCGACCGTCAC
ATCAATGCTCCATTCATGTTGCCTATTGCCGCTAAGATGAAGGATCTAGGTACCATCGTTGAAGGTAAAA
TTGAATCCGGTCATATCAAAAAGGGTCAATCCACCCTACTGATGCCTAACAAAACCGCTGTGGAAATTCA
AAATATTTACAACGAAACTGAAAATGAAGTTGATATGGCTATGTGTGGTGAGCAAGTTAAACTAAGAATC
AAAGGTGTTGAAGAAGAAGACATTTCACCAGGTTTTGTACTAACATCGCCAAAGAACCCTATCAAGAGTG
TTACCAAGTTTGTAGCTCAAATTGCTATTGTAGAATTAAAATCTATCATAGCAGCCGGTTTTTCATGTGT
TATGCATGTTCATACAGCAATTGAAGAGGTACATATTGTTAAGTTATTGCACAAATTAGAAAAGGGTACC
AACCGTAAGTCAAAGAAACCACCTGCTTTTGCTAAGAAGGGTATGAAGGTCATCGCTGTTTTAGAAACTG
AAGCTCCAGTTTGTGTGGAAACTTACCAAGATTACCCTCAATTAGGTAGATTCACTTTGAGAGATCAAGG
TACCACAATAGCAATTGGTAAAATTGTTAAAATTGCCGAGTAAGAGCTCCAATTCGCCCTATAGTGAGTC
GTATTACAATTCACTGGCCGTCGTTTTACAACGTCGTGACTGGGAAAACCCTGGCGTTACCCAACTTAAT
CGCCTTGCAGCACATCCCCCTTTCGCCAGCTGGCGTAATAGCGAAGAGGCCCGCACCGATCGCCCTTCCC
AACAGTTGCGCAGCCTGAATGGCGAATGGCGCG
[124 nt withheld, positions 5984-6107]
C
[91 nt withheld, positions 6109-6199]
A
[49 nt withheld, positions 6201-6249]
CCTTTGACGTTGGAGTCCACGTTCTTT
[37 nt withheld, positions 6277-6313]
ACCCTATCTCGGTCTATTCTTTTGATTTATAAGGGATTTTGCCGATTTCGGCCTATTGGTTAAAAAATGA
GCTGATTTAACAAAAATTTAACGCGAATTTTAACAAAATATTAACGTTTACAATTTCCTGATGCGGTATT
TTCTCCTTACGCATCTGTGCGGTATTTCACACCGCATAGGGTAATAACTGATATAATTAAATTGAAGCTC
TAATTTGTGAGTTTAGTATACATGCATTTACTTATAATACAGTTTTTTAGTTTTGCTGGCCGCATCTTCT
CAAATATGCTTCCCAGCCTGCTTTTCTGTAACGTTCACCCTCTACCTTAGCATCCCTTCCCTTTGCAAAT
AGTCCTCTTCCAACAATAATAATGTCAGATCCTGTAGAGACCACATCATCCACGGTTCTATACTGTTGAC
CCAATGCGTCTCCCTTGTCATCTAAACCCACACCGGGTGTCATAATCAACCAATCGTAACCTTCATCTCT
TCCACCCATGTCTCTTTGAGCAATAAAGCCGATAACAAAATCTTTGTCGCTCTTCGCAATGTCAACAGTA
CCCTTAGTATATTCTCCAGTAGATAGGGAGCCCTTGCATGACAATTCTGCTAACATCAAAAGGCCTCTAG
GTTCCTTTGTTACTTCTTCTGCCGCCTGCTTCAAACCGCTAACAATACCTGGGCCCACCACACCGTGTGC
ATTCGTAATGTCTGCCCATTCTGCTATTCTGTATACACCCGCAGAGTACTGCAATTTGACTGTATTACCA
ATGTCAGCAAATTTTCTGTCTTCGAAGAGTAAAAAATTGTACTTGGCGGATAATGCCTTTAGCGGCTTAA
CTGTGCCCTCCATGGAAAAATCAGTCAAGATATCCACATGTGTTTTTAGTAAACAAATTTTGGGACCTAA
TGCTTCAACTAACTCCAGTAATTCCTTGGTGGTACGAACATCCAATGAAGCACACAAGTTTGTTTGCTTT
TCGTGCATGATATTAAATAGCTTGGCAGCAACAGGACTAGGATGAGTAGCAGCACGTTCCTTATATGTAG
CTTTCGACATGATTTATCTTCGTTTCCTGCAGGTTTTTGTTCTGTGCAGTTGGGTTAAGAATACTGGGCA
ATTTCATGTTTCTTCAACACTACATATGCGTATATATACCAATCTAAGTCTGTGCTCCTTCCTTCGTTCT
TCCTTCTGTTCGGAGATTACCGAATCAAAAAAATTTCAAAGAAACCGAAATCAAAAAAAAGAATAAAAAA
AAAATGATGAATTGAATTGAAAAGCTGTGGTATGGTGCACTCTCAGTACAATCTGCTCTGATGCCGCATA
GTTAAGCCAGCCCCGACACCCGCCAACACCCGCTGACGCGCCCTGACGGGCTTGTCTGCTCCCGGCATCC
GCTTACAGACAAGCTGTGACCGTCTCCGGGAGCTGCATGTGTCAGAGGTTTTCACCGTCATCACCGAAAC
GCGCGA
