>Addgene plasmid #17719 | pRS306Sup35R1+6 | addgene partial sequence | sequence record 23647 | 17719 with Sup35-F (AAAGCTCCCATTGCTTCTGA)
GTTTGGNTCTTCTCTTGAAGACTCCATTGTACTGTAACAAAAAGCGGTTTCTTCATCGACTTGCTCGGAA
TAACATCTATATCTGCCCACTAGCAACAGGATCCATGTCGGATTCAAACCAAGGCAACAATCAGCAAAAC
TACCAGCAATACAGCCAGAACGGTAACCAACAACAAGGTAACAACAGATACCAAGGTTATCAAGCTTACA
ATGCTCAAGCCCAACCTGCAGGTGGGTACTACCAAAATTACCAAGGTTATTCCGGATATCCACAAGGTGG
AGGTACTTGGGGTCAACCCCATGGAGGAGGTTGGGGTCAACCCCATGGAGGAGGTTGGGGTCAACCCCAT
GGAGGAGGTTGGGGTCAACCCCATGGAGGAGGTTGGGGTCAACCCCATGGAGGTGGTTGGGGTCAACCAC
AAGGCGGCCGTGGAAATTACAAAAACTTCAACTACAATAACAATTTGCAAGGATATCAAGCTGGTTTCCA
ACCACAGTCTCAAGGTATGTCTTTGAACGACTTTCAAAAGCAACAAAAGCAGGCCGCTCCCAAACCAAAG
AAGACTTTGAAGCTTGTCTCCAGTTCCGGTATCAAGTTGGCCAATGCTACCAAGAAGGTTGGCACAAAAC
CTGCCGAATCTGATAAGAAAGAGGAAGAGAAGTCTGCTGAAACCAAAGAACCAACTAAAGAGCCAACAAA
GGTCGAAGAACCAGTTAAAAAGGAGGAGAACC
